>Addgene plasmid #188888 | pMLS716 | addgene full sequence | sequence record 370784 | Addgene NGS Result
GTTCTTTCCTGCGTTATCCCCTGATTCTGTGGATAACCGTATTACCGCCTTTGAGTGAGCTGATACCAGC
GGATAACAATTTCACATCAGGTGTACAAGTATGAAATGTCGTTTCGAACATATAGATGTCTCGCAAACGT
AAATATTTATCGATTGTCATAAAACTTTGACCTTGTGAAGTGTCAACCTTGACTGTCGAATGTAAAACGA
CGGCCAGTGAGCGCGCGTAATACGACTCACTATAGGGCGAATTGGGTACCGGGCCCCCCCTCGAGGTCGA
CGGTATCGATAAGCTTGATTACATCGCCGACCTTGAACTCGACCGTCGCGCCGACCGTCTTTAATTTCAG
AAAATTCGGCGCGATCACCAAAAACGGAACGTTGAGCTGGACGGAAATAGTGGTAAAGTGACATGATTAT
AGTTTGAAGATTTCTAATTTCACAATTAGAGCAAATGTTGTTCGGTATTTATTTTCAACGGTATTTATAC
TATTTTCCACCTTTTTCTAGAACATTCGAGCTGCTTGTTGCAAAAGGAGGGCGACTCACATTCGGTACAT
GGAAAAGTAGTGTACACAATAAAGAGACCCAGATACATTTTCCGTCTGCGTCTCTTTGCACCCACCGGGA
GTATTTTCAAACGAATGCATCTAGGACCTTCTAGAACATTCTGTAAGGCTGCAGAATGCGGGTATATAAG
GAAAGCGGGCTCAGAGGAAGCCAACACGCTTTGTTCTAGTGCATCTAAAAAACTTCGAAAATATGTCAAA
TCTTCTCACTGTTCATCAAAATCTTCCAGCACTTCCAGTTGACGCGACAAGTGATGAAGTTCGCAAGAAC
CTCATGGATATGTTCCGTGACAGACAAGCCTTCTCCGAGCACACCTGGAAGATGCTTCTCTCAGTGTGCC
GTTCTTGGGCTGCCTGGTGCAAGCTTAACAACCGCAAGTGGTTCCCAGCCGAGCCAGAAGACGTTCGTGA
CTACTTGCTCTACCTCCAAGCTCGTGGATTGGCGGTGAAGACGATCCAACAACATCTCGGACAGCTCAAT
ATGCTCCATCGCCGATCTGGACTTCCACGCCCATCAGATTCTAATGCCGTATCTCTCGTAATGAGACGTA
TCCGCAAGGAAAATGTTGATGCTGGAGAGAGAGCCAAGCAAGCCCTCGCCTTCGAAAGGTAAGTTTAAAT
ATTAATGTATTCAATCCTAAGACTTGACGAAATTTTCAGAACCGACTTCGATCAGGTCCGTTCTCTTATG
GAAAATTCCGATCGTTGCCAGGACATCCGAAACCTCGCCTTCCTCGGAATTGCTTACAACACACTTCTCC
GTATCGCCGAAATTGCCCGCATTCGCGTCAAGGATATTAGTCGCACAGACGGAGGAAGAATGCTCATCCA
CATCGGACGTACAAAAACGCTGGTCTCGACTGCCGGAGTCGAAAAAGCGCTCTCCCTTGGAGTTACCAAG
CTCGTTGAGCGCTGGATTTCGGTTTCCGGAGTCGCCGATGATCCAAACAACTACCTGTTCTGTCGTGTTC
GCAAGAACGGAGTTGCTGCCCCGAGTGCAACATCACAACTCTCGACTCGAGCTCTTGAAGGTAAGTTTAA
ACAACATATTAGCTAAGAATAAGCTGAAAATAAATTTTCAGGAATCTTCGAAGCTACCCACCGTCTCATC
TACGGAGCCAAGGATGATTCCGGACAACGTTACTTGGCTTGGTCTGGACATTCCGCCCGTGTCGGAGCTG
CCCGTGACATGGCTCGCGCTGGAGTTTCCATCCCAGAGATTATGCAAGCCGGAGGTTGGACCAACGTCAA
CATTGTGATGAACTATATTAGAAACTTGGATTCTGAAACTGGCGCCATGGTTCGTCTTCTCGAAGACGGT
GATTAAGATAAATGCAAAATCCTTTCAAGCATTCCCTTCTTCTCTATCACTCTTCTTTCTTTTTGTCAAA
AAATTCTCTCGCTAATTTATTTGCTTTTTTAATGTTATTATTTTATGACTTTTTATAGTCACTGAAAAGT
TTGCATCTGAGTGAAGTGAATGCTATCAAAATGTGATTCTGTCTGATGTACTTTCACAATCTCTCTTCAA
TTCTATTTTGAAGTGCTTTAAACCCGAAAGGTTGAGAAAAATGCGAGCGCTCAAATATTTGTATTGTGTT
CGTTGAGTGACCCAACAAAAAGAGGAAACTTTATTGTGCCGCCAAGAAAAAAGTCTCACATAAATCAATA
TCTCACATATCTTGCCGATTCGGCTTGCGCCTGCAGATTCTCTTCCGTCCAATCGAATTGGCCGCCACCG
CGGTGGAGCTCCAGCTTTTGTTCCCTTTAGTGAGGGTTAATTGCGCGCTTGGCGTAATCATGGTCATAGC
TGTTTCCTGCCTAGGTGAGCTCTGGTACCCTCTAGTCAAGGCCTTAAGTGAGTCGTATTACGTAGCCCGG
GCCTAGTTCTAGTTTAAACCACGTGCGTGAGCGTAAGTTTAAACATGATTTTACTAACATAACTTCGTAT
AAAGTATCCTATACGAAGTTATGACATTCTCTAATGAAAAAATCTTTCAGTTGAAATTGAAAATGAGTTA
AAGTTGGAGTTTTTATTGAAAACAGATTTCCGTGTGATTAGTGTTTTTAGCGAGTGTGACAGGACAGCGA
AAAAATATAGAAACAAGGGGGGAACTGAAAAGCTTAGGAATGCATTGAACATGAGAAGGGGAAAGGGAAG
GAACAAACTAGACAGGAATTATTGGAATTTAATCACATTTGGAGTTTTTTTTTCTATTCGACAGAATAAT
TATCCAGAACATTTTTGTATTAAATATTTATGCATCATATGAGTAGTCGGCTTTGTTGTGCATGACGAGT
TTGTTATCGACGAAATAGAAGCTGTCAGAACGAGTCTCGTTTGGATTGTTGATCATGTCGTCCACTGAAA
AAGAGATTAGTCTTTTGAATTGTACTTTTTAGAATAATGACTCACTGAGTTGTTGAGAGAGTTGAGGGAA
CTCATAGATATGTTCACAGTTGTTTCGTGAATTCGGAATACAGAATCCGAATTCAAAGTCAAAACACTTC
AGAAGGCGATCTTTGAAGAAGTGACGTTCGATCATTCGGAAATGATGGATTGGGATGTCTCCTACTTTGA
ATTCCACAGTTGCTCCGACCGTTTTGAGTTTCAAAAAGTTTGGAGCAAATCTATAACGCACGTATCTTGC
CGACTCCTGTGGCGACTCATCATTCTCCTGATCGTTCTCCGGTTTGGCGATCTCGAAAAGCACTTGCTCA
GTGTCCAGATCACGGATTTGGAACTTGGTGAACTCGATGTTATAGATGTTCGCAGATGGGGAGCATAAGA
ATCCTAAATTTATGTTTTAAACTGAAATCCAAAGGGAGCAAGATACCTTGAGTGATTCCCGGAAGTGCTA
AAACGTCGTTCGGAGTGATTTGAGCTTTCTTCGCAAGCTCCGATTCCGTTGTGATTCCTTGTTCGGTGCT
TGGTGGTGGCCGTGGCATCTGGAAATATGGAAAAGTTCAACAAAAAGAAAAGAGAAAAGAATGAAATCGG
ATATCAAGAGTTAGTTGAGCGGTTTCTCTAGTTTTCTGAGTCTCACCTGCGACGGGAAGGTCGCCGAGCC
GGGTGGAATCGATCGTTGTTGCTCGGCTTTCATATCGGTTTGGTTGGAAGCGGCTGAAAACGGAAAGAAG
TGGAAGAAGGAAAAGAGTGTGGTGTGACAGGAAAATGGTAATTAGAGGGTGCCAAATAACCAGCTATATT
TTGTTTTTTTTTGAAAACATTTTTAAAAAGAAAAATACGATAATGATATCAGATGGATTTCCGGAAAACT
GGTATGAAAAATTTCAACCTTTTTGAGTACATGTAATCAAAATACACTTTGTAAATTATCATTTTTATTG
AAACTCCACCATTTTTCTATTTATAACGCTAATAATTTGAAAAAGAAACCTATTGCGAACCGCGGGGTGA
ATCCCAAAAACGAATGCGTTTTGGTGGAGTGATTGATTCGAATCGAAGAAGAAAAAGAAGAAGACGTGGA
ATAGAGAGCTCACTCTTAACCGAGCAGCACACACCGACAGAAAAAAAAATGAAATGAATGAGGGTCTTCT
TCTTCTTCTTCTTCGAATGATTGACAGAAATGGGAAAAAGAGGAAGATTGAGAAGGGAAAAAGGAAGGAG
AAAAGAAGCAGAAGAAGACGTCAGAGAGGAGAGGAACGAGCGGAAAAGCAGCGGGCGCAAGTCATAGAAG
TAGCAGAGCTGGGGAGAAGAAGACACTATCCAAGAAAGGAATGACGAGAGAGTATGCAAAGGGGTATAGG
GTGCAGACAGAATAGGAACAGAATAACAGATGATGAGCCAAGAAGAGTTGAAAAGGGCGATGAATTTGTC
ATGTAACTTAATTTGGGTCAATTTGAGCATGATGAATTGAAATCATCCCTTGTTGGGAGTTAATAACCGG
TTTGTTATCAGAAACCCTGTAATAGAAGGGCGCCCTAACTTTGAGCCAATTCATCCCGGTTTCTGTCAAA
TATATCAAAAAGTGGTCAACTGACAAATTGTTTTTGATATTATAATAAACATTTTATCCGTTAACAATTT
TCGAATACTTTTTACAAGGACTTGGATAAATTGGCTCAAAGATAACTTCGTATAAAGTATCCTATACGAA
GTTATTAACTAATCTGATTTAAATTTTCGCGAATTGAGCGTCATAATTGTTTACTCTCAGTGCAGTCAAC
ATGTCGAGTTTCGTGCCGAATAAAGAGCAAACGCGGACAGTATTAATTTTCTGTTTTCATTTGAAGAAAA
CAGCTGCGGACGTCGTGACTGGGAAAACCCTGGCGTTACCCAACTTAATCGCCTTGCAGCACATCCCCCT
TTCGCCAGCTGGCGTAATAGCGAAGAGGCCCGCACCGATCGCCCTTCCCAACAGTTGCGCAGCCTGAATG
GCGAATGGCGCCTGATGCGGTATTTTCTCCTTACGCATCTGTGCGGTATTTCACACCGCATATGGTGCAC
TCTCAGTGCAATCTGCTCTGATGCCGCATAGTTAAGCCAGCCCCGACACCCGCCAACACCCGCTGACGCG
CCCTGACGGGCTTGTCTGCTCCCGGCATCCGCTTACAGACAAGCTGTGACCGTCTCCGGGAGCTGCATGT
GTCAGAGGTTTTCACCGTCATCACCGAAACGCGCGAGACGAAAGGGCCTCGTGATACGCCTATTTTTATA
GGTTAATGTCATGATAATAATGGTTTCTTAGACGTCAGGTGGCACTTTTCGGGGAAATGTGCGCGGAACC
CCTATTTGTTTATTTTTCTAAATACATTCAAATATGTATCCGCTCATGAGACAATAACCCTGATAAATGC
TTCAATAATATTGAAAAAGGAAGAGTATGAGTATTCAACATTTCCGTGTCGCCCTTATTCCCTTTTTTGC
GGCATTTTGCCTTCCTGTTTTTGCTCACCCAGAAACGCTGGTGAAAGTAAAAGATGCTGAAGATCAGTTG
GGTGCACGAGTGGGTTACATCGAACTGGATCTCAACAGCGGTAAGATCCTTGAGAGTTTTCGCCCCGAAG
AACGTTTTCCAATGATGAGCACTTTTAAAGTTCTGCTATGTGGCGCGGTATTATCCCGTATTGACGCCGG
GCAAGAGCAACTCGGTCGCCGCATACACTATTCTCAGAATGACTTGGTTGAGTACTCACCAGTCACAGAA
AAGCATCTTACGGATGGCATGACAGTAAGAGAATTATGCAGTGCTGCCATAACCATGAGTGATAACACTG
CGGCCAACTTACTTCTGACAACGATCGGAGGACCGAAGGAGCTAACCGCTTTTTTGCACAACATGGGGGA
TCATGTAACTCGCCTTGATCGTTGGGAACCGGAGCTGAATGAAGCCATACCAAACGACGAGCGTGACACC
ACGATGCCTGTAGCAATGGCAACAACGTTGCGCAAACTATTAACTGGCGAACTACTTACTCTAGCTTCCC
GGCAACAATTAATAGACTGGATGGAGGCGGATAAAGTTGCAGGACCACTTCTGCGCTCGGCCCTTCCGGC
TGGCTGGTTTATTGCTGATAAATCTGGAGCCGGTGAGCGTGGGTCTCGCGGTATCATTGCAGCACTGGGG
TCAGATGGTAAGCCCTCCCGTATCGTAGTTATCTACACGACGGGGAGTCAGGCAACTATGGATGAACGAA
ATAGACAGATCGCTGAGATAGGTGCCTCACTGATTAAGCATTGGTAACTGTCAGACCAAGTTTACTCATA
TATACTTTAGATTGATTTAAAACTTCATTTTTAATTTAAAAGGATCTAGGTGAAGATCCTTTTTGATAAT
CTCATGACCAAAATCCCTTAACGTGAGTTTTCGTTCCACTGAGCGTCAGACCCCGTAGAAAAGATCAAAG
GATCTTCTTGAGATCCTTTTTTTCTGCGCGTAATCTGCTGCTTGCAAACAAAAAAACCACCGCTACCAGC
GGTGGTTTGTTTGCCGGATCAAGAGCTACCAACTCTTTTTCCGAAGGTAACTGGCTTCAGCAGAGCGCAG
ATACCAAATACTGTTCTTCTAGTGTAGCCGTAGTTAGGCCACCACTTCAAGAACTCTGTAGCACCGCCTA
CATACCTCGCTCTGCTAATCCTGTTACCAGTGGCTGCTGCCAGTGGCGATAAGTCGTGTCTTACCGGGTT
GGACTCAAGACGATAGTTACCGGATAAGGCGCAGCGGTCGGGCTGAACGGGGGGTTCGTGCACACAGCCC
AGCTTGGAGCGAACGACCTACACCGAACTGAGATACCTACAGCGTGAGCTATGAGAAAGCGCCACGCTTC
CCGAAGGGAGAAAGGCGGACAGGTATCCGGTAAGCGGCAGGGTCGGAACAGGAGAGCGCACGAGGGAGCT
TCCAGGGGGAAACGCCTGGTATCTTTATAGTCCTGTCGGGTTTCGCCACCTCTGACTTGAGCGTCGATTT
TTGTGATGCTCGTCAGGGGGGCGGAGCCTATGGAAAAACGCCAGCAACGCGGCCTTTTTACGGTTCCTGG
TCTTTTGCTGGCCTTTTGCTCACAT
Features (pLannotate 1.2.2; 21 found; start..end, strand, type, name):
      1..63      +  rep_origin     RSF ori (fragment): Plasmids containing the RSF 1030 origin of replication can be propagated in E. coli cells that contain additional plasmids with compatible origins.
    201..220     -  CDS            lacZα (fragment): LacZα fragment of β-galactosidase; lacZ fragment
    228..246     +  promoter       T7 promoter: promoter for bacteriophage T7 RNA polymerase
    255..299     -  misc_feature   MCS (fragment): pBluescript multiple cloning site
    300..362     -  CDS            unc-119 (fragment): UN119_CAEEL - Experimental evidence at protein level: Swiss-Prot protein existence level 1. Myristoyl-binding protein that acts as a cargo adapter: specifically binds the myristoyl moiety of a subset of N-terminally myristoylated proteins and is required for their localization. Plays a key role in ciliary membrane localization of proteins. Required for the establishment or function of the nervous system. From Caenorhabditis elegans.
    364..414     -  CDS            hsp-16.1 (fragment): HSP11_CAEEL - Also known as hsp16-1b. Experimental evidence at transcript level: Swiss-Prot protein existence level 2. From Caenorhabditis elegans.
    763..1893    +  CDS            cre: RECR_BPP1 - Experimental evidence at protein level: Swiss-Prot protein existence level 1. Catalyzes site-specific recombination between two 34-base- pair LOXP sites. Its role is to maintain the phage genome as a monomeric unit-copy plasmid in the lysogenic state. From Escherichia phage P1 (Bacteriophage P1).
   1902..2225    +  terminator     tbb-2 terminator: tbb-2; transcription terminator for the C. elegans tubulin beta-2 gene
   2300..2321    -  misc_feature   MCS (fragment): pBluescript multiple cloning site
   2334..2352    -  promoter       T3 promoter: promoter for bacteriophage T3 RNA polymerase
   2509..2542    -  protein_bind   lox2272: Cre-mediated recombination occurs in the 8-bp core sequence (GGATACTT). lox2272 sites are compatible with each other, but incompatible with loxP or loxN sites (Lee and Saito, 1988). Cre recombinase
   2831..3673    -  CDS            unc-119: UN119_CAEEL - Experimental evidence at protein level: Swiss-Prot protein existence level 1. Myristoyl-binding protein that acts as a cargo adapter: specifically binds the myristoyl moiety of a subset of N-terminally myristoylated proteins and is required for their localization. Plays a key role in ciliary membrane localization of proteins. Required for the establishment or function of the nervous system. From Caenorhabditis elegans.
   3784..3801    +  misc_feature   P element 5' end (fragment): No description available
   4662..4695    -  protein_bind   lox2272: Cre-mediated recombination occurs in the 8-bp core sequence (GGATACTT). lox2272 sites are compatible with each other, but incompatible with loxP or loxN sites (Lee and Saito, 1988). Cre recombinase
   4761..4841    +  CDS            mariner\T (fragment): MOS1T_DROMA - Experimental evidence at protein level: Swiss-Prot protein existence level 1. Mediates transposition of transposon Mos1 by a 'cut and paste' mechanism. Transposases are sequence-specific nucleases and strand transferases that catalyze transposition through an ordered series of events: sequence-specific binding of transposase to the terminal inverted repeats (IR) present at each end of the transposon, pairing of the transposon IRs in a paired-end complex (PEC), cleavage of one or both DNA strands at each transposon end, capture of target DNA, and strand transfer to insert the tran
   4840..4975    +  CDS            lacZα (fragment): LacZα fragment of β-galactosidase; lacZ fragment
   4981..5080    -  misc_feature   bom (fragment): basis of mobility region from pBR322
   5182..5217    -  CDS            rop (fragment): Rop protein, which maintains plasmids at low copy number; rop
   5312..5416    +  promoter       AmpR promoter: bla
   5417..6277    +  CDS            AmpR: β-lactamase; bla; confers resistance to ampicillin, carbenicillin, and related antibiotics
   6448..7036    +  rep_origin     ori: high-copy-number ColE1/pMB1/pBR322/pUC origin of replication
