[The description below was written by a language model from this plasmid's Addgene catalogue record and pLannotate feature annotations shown in this document.]
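Description:
pMLS716 is a 7.1 kb C. elegans targeting vector built on the pMLS715 backbone by Gateway cloning. It is designed to serve as a repair template for insertion into the 5' arm of a miniMos transposon already present in the worm genome. In bacteria it is maintained as a high-copy plasmid through a ColE1/pUC-type origin and selected with ampicillin via the β-lactamase gene and its native promoter. The annotated lacZα, bom, rop and RSF ori pieces are only short fragments, most likely backbone remnants.

The payload combines a selectable marker with the means to remove it. A Cbr-unc-119 rescue gene (annotated by homology to C. elegans unc-119) lies between two lox2272 sites in the same orientation. It can restore normal movement to unc-119 mutant animals, so integrants can be recognised. Outside this lox2272-flanked interval, in the opposite orientation, is a Cre recombinase coding sequence that the record describes as codon-optimised for C. elegans and interrupted by introns. Cre is driven by the heat-shock promoter Phsp-16.41, detected in the table only as a short hsp-16 fragment upstream of Cre, and is followed by the tbb-2 terminator. Heat shock should therefore induce Cre and excise the floxed marker, leaving a single lox2272 scar. Because lox2272 does not recombine with loxP, this excision would not cross-react with loxP-based cassettes.

A short Mos1 (mariner) fragment next to one lox2272 site probably represents part of the homology to the miniMos arm, although the feature table does not explicitly delimit the homology arms. T7 and T3 promoters and pBluescript polylinker fragments flank the Cre cassette. The associated publication concerns high-efficiency CRISPR editing in C. elegans using genomically integrated Cas9.
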