Addgene plasmid #188888: pMLS716
Purpose: Targeting vector for insertion into 5' miniMos Arm; carries floxed Cbr-unc-119 marker and Phsp16.41::Cre
Depositing lab: Erik Jorgensen. Depositing organization: University of Utah. Publication: High-efficiency CRISPR gene editing in C. elegans using Cas9 integrated into the genome. Schwartz ML, Davis MW, Rich MS, Jorgensen EM. PLoS Genet. 2021 Nov 8;17(11):e1009755. doi: 10.1371/journal.pgen.1009755. eCollection 2021 Nov. PubMed 34748534.
Backbone
  Vector backbone: pMLS715
  Vector type: Worm Expression
Growth in bacteria
  Bacterial resistance: Ampicillin, 100 μg/mL
  Growth temperature: 37°C
  Growth strain: DH5alpha
  Copy number: High Copy
Gene/Insert
  Gene/Insert name: floxed Cbr-unc-119 marker and Phsp16.41::Cre
  Species: C. elegans (nematode)
  Mutation: C. elegans codom optimization and intron addition
  Cloning method: Gateway Cloning
Terms and licenses: Academic/Nonprofit Terms; Industry Terms: Not Available to Industry
How to cite: pMLS716 was a gift from Erik Jorgensen (Addgene plasmid # 188888 ; http://n2t.net/addgene:188888 ; RRID:Addgene_188888)
